>Addgene plasmid #122761 | pAC10038_pLX-LZB_NpuDnaE(C)-mScarlet(insCys;52-232)-IRES-GFP | depositor full sequence | sequence record 234263 | pAC10038_pLX-LZB_NpuDnaE(C)-mScarlet(insCys;52-232)-IRES-GFP sequence 9429 bps
CCCGGGGTTATTAATAGTAATCAATTACGGGGTCATTAGTTCATAGCCCATATATGGAGTTCCGCGTTAC
ATAACTTACGGTAAATGGCCCGCCTGGCTGACCGCCCAACGACCCCCGCCCATTGACGTCAATAATGACG
TATGTTCCCATAGTAACGCCAATAGGGACTTTCCATTGACGTCAATGGGTGGAGTATTTACGGTAAACTG
CCCACTTGGCAGTACATCAAGTGTATCATATGCCAAGTACGCCCCCTATTGACGTCAATGACGGTAAATG
GCCCGCCTGGCATTATGCCCAGTACATGACCTTATGGGACTTTCCTACTTGGCAGTACATCTACGTATTA
GTCATCGCTATTACCATGGTGATGCGGTTTTGGCAGTACATCAATGGGCGTGGATAGCGGTTTGACTCAC
GGGGATTTCCAAGTCTCCACCCCATTGACGTCAATGGGAGTTTGTTTTGGCACCAAAATCAACGGGACTT
TCCAAAATGTCGTAACAACTCCGCCCCATTGACGCAAATGGGCGGTAGGCGTGTACGGTGGGAGGTCTAT
ATAAGCAGAGCTCTCTGGCTAACTGTCGGGATCAACAAGTTTGTACAAAAAAGCAGGCTCCGAATTCACC
GGTGCCGCCACCATGGCTCAACTGAAGAAGAAACTCCAGGCCAATAAGAAAGAACTGGCACAGCTGAAGT
GGAAGCTGCAGGCACTGAAAAAGAAGCTGGCACAGGGCGGAGGAGGCTCAGGCAGTATGATTAAGATCGC
TACGCGGAAGTACCTGGGGAAACAGAACGTCTACGACATAGGTGTGGAGCGCGATCACAACTTTGCTCTG
AAAAATGGATTTATCGCCAGCAACTGCGGTGGCCCCCTGCCCTTCTCCTGGGACATCCTGTCCCCTCAGT
TCATGTACGGCTCCAGGGCCTTCACCAAGCACCCCGCCGACATCCCCGACTACTATAAGCAGTCCTTCCC
CGAGGGCTTCAAGTGGGAGCGCGTGATGAACTTCGAGGACGGCGGCGCCGTGACCGTGACCCAGGACACC
TCCCTGGAGGACGGCACCCTGATCTACAAGGTGAAGCTCCGCGGCACCAACTTCCCTCCTGACGGCCCCG
TAATGCAGAAGAAGACAATGGGCTGGGAAGCGTCCACCGAGCGGTTGTACCCCGAGGACGGCGTGCTGAA
GGGCGACATTAAGATGGCCCTGCGCCTGAAGGACGGCGGCCGCTACCTGGCGGACTTCAAGACCACCTAC
AAGGCCAAGAAGCCCGTGCAGATGCCCGGCGCCTACAACGTCGACCGCAAGTTGGACATCACCTCCCACA
ACGAGGACTACACCGTGGTGGAACAGTACGAACGCTCCGAGGGCCGCCACTCCACCGGCGGCATGGACGA
GCTGTACAAGTGATTAATTAAGAATTCGACCCAGCTTTCTTGTACAAAGTGGTTGGTAAGCCTATCCCTA
ACCCTCTCCTCGGTCTCGATTCTACGTAGTAATGAGCTAGCAGTCTCGAGGTTAACGAATTCCGCCCCCC
CCCTAACGTTACTGGCCGAAGCCGCTTGGAATAAGGCCGGTGTGCGCTTGTCTATATGTTATTTTCCACC
ATATTGCCGTCTTTTGGCAATGTGAGGGCCCGGAAACCTGGCCCTGTCTTCTTGACGAGCATTCCTAGGG
GTCTTTCCCCTCTCGCCAAAGGAATGCAAGGTCTGTTGAATGTCGTGAAGGAAGCAGTTCCTCTGGAAGC
TTCTTGAAGACAAACAACGTCTGTAGCGACCCTTTGCAGGCAGCGGAACCCCCCACCTGGCGACAGGTGC
CCCTGCGGCCAAAAGCCACGTGTATAAGATACACCTGCAAAGGCGGCACAACCCCAGTGCCACGTTGTGA
GTTGGATAGTTGTGGAAAGAGTCAAATGGCTCTCCTCAAGCGTATTCAACAAGGGGCTGAAGGATGCCCA
GAAGGTACCCCATTGTATGGGATCTGATCTGGGGCCTCGGTGCACATGCTTTACATGTGTTTAGTCGAGG
TTAAAAAAACGTCTAGGCCCCCCGAACCACGGGGACGTGGTTTTCCTTTGAAAAACACGATAATACCATG
GTGAGCAAGGGCGAGGAGCTGTTCACCGGGGTGGTGCCCATCCTGGTCGAGCTGGACGGCGACGTAAACG
GCCACAAGTTCAGCGTGTCCGGCGAGGGCGAGGGCGATGCCACCTACGGCAAGCTGACCCTGAAGTTCAT
CTGCACCACCGGCAAGCTGCCCGTGCCCTGGCCCACCCTCGTGACCACCCTGACCTACGGCGTGCAGTGC
TTCAGCCGCTACCCCGACCACATGAAGCAGCACGACTTCTTCAAGTCCGCCATGCCCGAAGGCTACGTCC
AGGAGCGCACCATCTTCTTCAAGGACGACGGCAACTACAAGACCCGCGCCGAGGTGAAGTTCGAGGGCGA
CACCCTGGTGAACCGCATCGAGCTGAAGGGCATCGACTTCAAGGAGGACGGCAACATCCTGGGGCACAAG
CTGGAGTACAACTACAACAGCCACAACGTCTATATCATGGCCGACAAGCAGAAGAACGGCATCAAGGTGA
ACTTCAAGATCCGCCACAACATCGAGGACGGCAGCGTGCAGCTCGCCGACCACTACCAGCAGAACACCCC
CATCGGCGACGGCCCCGTGCTGCTGCCCGACAACCACTACCTGAGCACCCAGTCCGCCCTGAGCAAAGAC
CCCAACGAGAAGCGCGATCACATGGTCCTGCTGGAGTTCGTGACCGCCGCCGGGATCACTCTCGGCATGG
ACGAGCTGTACAAGTAACACCGGTGGCGCGTTAAGTCGACAATCAACCTCTGGATTACAAAATTTGTGAA
AGATTGACTGGTATTCTTAACTATGTTGCTCCTTTTACGCTATGTGGATACGCTGCTTTAATGCCTTTGT
ATCATGCTATTGCTTCCCGTATGGCTTTCATTTTCTCCTCCTTGTATAAATCCTGGTTGCTGTCTCTTTA
TGAGGAGTTGTGGCCCGTTGTCAGGCAACGTGGCGTGGTGTGCACTGTGTTTGCTGACGCAACCCCCACT
GGTTGGGGCATTGCCACCACCTGTCAGCTCCTTTCCGGGACTTTCGCTTTCCCCCTCCCTATTGCCACGG
CGGAACTCATCGCCGCCTGCCTTGCCCGCTGCTGGACAGGGGCTCGGCTGTTGGGCACTGACAATTCCGT
GGTGTTGTCGGGGAAATCATCGTCCTTTCCTTGGCTGCTCGCCTGTGTTGCCACCTGGATTCTGCGCGGG
ACGTCCTTCTGCTACGTCCCTTCGGCCCTCAATCCAGCGGACCTTCCTTCCCGCGGCCTGCTGCCGGCTC
TGCGGCCTCTTCCGCGTCTTCGCCTTCGCCCTCAGACGAGTCGGATCTCCCTTTGGGCCGCCTCCCCGCG
TCGACTTTAAGACCAATGACTTACAAGGCAGCTGTAGATCTTAGCCACTTTTTAAAAGAAAAGGGGGGAC
TGGAAGGGCTAATTCACTCCCAACGAAGACAAGATCTGCTTTTTGCTTGTACTGGGTCTCTCTGGTTAGA
CCAGATCTGAGCCTGGGAGCTCTCTGGCTAACTAGGGAACCCACTGCTTAAGCCTCAATAAAGCTTGCCT
TGAGTGCTTCAAGTAGTGTGTGCCCGTCTGTTGTGTGACTCTGGTAACTAGAGATCCCTCAGACCCTTTT
AGTCAGTGTGGAAAATCTCTAGCAGTACGTATAGTAGTTCATGTCATCTTATTATTCAGTATTTATAACT
TGCAAAGAAATGAATATCAGAGAGTGAGAGGAACTTGTTTATTGCAGCTTATAATGGTTACAAATAAAGC
AATAGCATCACAAATTTCACAAATAAAGCATTTTTTTCACTGCATTCTAGTTGTGGTTTGTCCAAACTCA
TCAATGTATCTTATCATGTCTGGCTCTAGCTATCCCGCCCCTAACTCCGCCCATCCCGCCCCTAACTCCG
CCCAGTTCCGCCCATTCTCCGCCCCATGGCTGACTAATTTTTTTTATTTATGCAGAGGCCGAGGCCGCCT
CGGCCTCTGAGCTATTCCAGAAGTAGTGAGGAGGCTTTTTTGGAGGCCTAGGGACGTACCCAATTCGCCC
TATAGTGAGTCGTATTACGCGCGCTCACTGGCCGTCGTTTTACAACGTCGTGACTGGGAAAACCCTGGCG
TTACCCAACTTAATCGCCTTGCAGCACATCCCCCTTTCGCCAGCTGGCGTAATAGCGAAGAGGCCCGCAC
CGATCGCCCTTCCCAACAGTTGCGCAGCCTGAATGGCGAATGGG
[124 nt withheld, positions 4315-4438]
C
[91 nt withheld, positions 4440-4530]
A
[49 nt withheld, positions 4532-4580]
CCTTTGACGTTGGAGTCCACGTTCTTT
[37 nt withheld, positions 4608-4644]
ACCCTATCTCGGTCTATTCTTTTGATTTATAAGGGATTTTGCCGATTTCGGCCTATTGGTTAAAAAATGA
GCTGATTTAACAAAAATTTAACGCGAATTTTAACAAAATATTAACGCTTACAATTTAGGTGGCACTTTTC
GGGGAAATGTGCGCGGAACCCCTATTTGTTTATTTTTCTAAATACATTCAAATATGTATCCGCTCATGAG
ACAATAACCCTGATAAATGCTTCAATAATATTGAAAAAGGAAGAGTATGAGTATTCAACATTTCCGTGTC
GCCCTTATTCCCTTTTTTGCGGCATTTTGCCTTCCTGTTTTTGCTCACCCAGAAACGCTGGTGAAAGTAA
AAGATGCTGAAGATCAGTTGGGTGCACGAGTGGGTTACATCGAACTGGATCTCAACAGCGGTAAGATCCT
TGAGAGTTTTCGCCCCGAAGAACGTTTTCCAATGATGAGCACTTTTAAAGTTCTGCTATGTGGCGCGGTA
TTATCCCGTATTGACGCCGGGCAAGAGCAACTCGGTCGCCGCATACACTATTCTCAGAATGACTTGGTTG
AGTACTCACCAGTCACAGAAAAGCATCTTACGGATGGCATGACAGTAAGAGAATTATGCAGTGCTGCCAT
AACCATGAGTGATAACACTGCGGCCAACTTACTTCTGACAACGATCGGAGGACCGAAGGAGCTAACCGCT
TTTTTGCACAACATGGGGGATCATGTAACTCGCCTTGATCGTTGGGAACCGGAGCTGAATGAAGCCATAC
CAAACGACGAGCGTGACACCACGATGCCTGTAGCAATGGCAACAACGTTGCGCAAACTATTAACTGGCGA
ACTACTTACTCTAGCTTCCCGGCAACAATTAATAGACTGGATGGAGGCGGATAAAGTTGCAGGACCACTT
CTGCGCTCGGCCCTTCCGGCTGGCTGGTTTATTGCTGATAAATCTGGAGCCGGTGAGCGTGGGTCTCGCG
GTATCATTGCAGCACTGGGGCCAGATGGTAAGCCCTCCCGTATCGTAGTTATCTACACGACGGGGAGTCA
GGCAACTATGGATGAACGAAATAGACAGATCGCTGAGATAGGTGCCTCACTGATTAAGCATTGGTAACTG
TCAGACCAAGTTTACTCATATATACTTTAGATTGATTTAAAACTTCATTTTTAATTTAAAAGGATCTAGG
TGAAGATCCTTTTTGATAATCTCATGACCAAAATCCCTTAACGTGAGTTTTCGTTCCACTGAGCGTCAGA
CCCCGTAGAAAAGATCAAAGGATCTTCTTGAGATCCTTTTTTTCTGCGCGTAATCTGCTGCTTGCAAACA
AAAAAACCACCGCTACCAGCGGTGGTTTGTTTGCCGGATCAAGAGCTACCAACTCTTTTTCCGAAGGTAA
CTGGCTTCAGCAGAGCGCAGATACCAAATACTGTTCTTCTAGTGTAGCCGTAGTTAGGCCACCACTTCAA
GAACTCTGTAGCACCGCCTACATACCTCGCTCTGCTAATCCTGTTACCAGTGGCTGCTGCCAGTGGCGAT
AAGTCGTGTCTTACCGGGTTGGACTCAAGACGATAGTTACCGGATAAGGCGCAGCGGTCGGGCTGAACGG
GGGGTTCGTGCACACAGCCCAGCTTGGAGCGAACGACCTACACCGAACTGAGATACCTACAGCGTGAGCT
ATGAGAAAGCGCCACGCTTCCCGAAGGGAGAAAGGCGGACAGGTATCCGGTAAGCGGCAGGGTCGGAACA
GGAGAGCGCACGAGGGAGCTTCCAGGGGGAAACGCCTGGTATCTTTATAGTCCTGTCGGGTTTCGCCACC
TCTGACTTGAGCGTCGATTTTTGTGATGCTCGTCAGGGGGGCGGAGCCTATGGAAAAACGCCAGCAACGC
GGCCTTTTTACGGTTCCTGGCCTTTTGCTGGCCTTTTGCTCACATGTTCTTTCCTGCGTTATCCCCTGAT
TCTGTGGATAACCGTATTACCGCCTTTGAGTGAGCTGATACCGCTCGCCGCAGCCGAACGACCGAGCGCA
GCGAGTCAGTGAGCGAGGAAGCGGAAGAGCGCCCAATACGCAAACCGCCTCTCCCCGCGCGTTGGCCGAT
TCATTAATGCAGCTGGCACGACAGGTTTCCCGACTGGAAAGCGGGCAGTGAGCGCAACGCAATTAATGTG
AGTTAGCTCACTCATTAGGCACCCCAGGCTTTACACTTTATGCTTCCGGCTCGTATGTTGTGTGGAATTG
TGAGCGGATAACAATTTCACACAGGAAACAGCTATGACCATGATTACGCCAAGCGCGCAATTAACCCTCA
CTAAAGGGAACAAAAGCTGGAGCTGCAAGCTTAATGTAGTCTTATGCAATACTCTTGTAGTCTTGCAACA
TGGTAACGATGAGTTAGCAACATGCCTTACAAGGAGAGAAAAAGCACCGTGCATGCCGATTGGTGGAAGT
AAGGTGGTACGATCGTGCCTTATTAGGAAGGCAACAGACGGGTCTGACATGGATTGGACGAACCACTGAA
TTGCCGCATTGCAGAGATATTGTATTTAAGTGCCTAGCTCGATACATAAACGGGTCTCTCTGGTTAGACC
AGATCTGAGCCTGGGAGCTCTCTGGCTAACTAGGGAACCCACTGCTTAAGCCTCAATAAAGCTTGCCTTG
AGTGCTTCAAGTAGTGTGTGCCCGTCTGTTGTGTGACTCTGGTAACTAGAGATCCCTCAGACCCTTTTAG
TCAGTGTGGAAAATCTCTAGCAGTGGCGCCCGAACAGGGACTTGAAAGCGAAAGGGAAACCAGAGGAGCT
CTCTCGACGCAGGACTCGGCTTGCTGAAGCGCGCACGGCAAGAGGCGAGGGGCGGCGACTGGTGAGTACG
CCAAAAATTTTGACTAGCGGAGGCTAGAAGGAGAGAGATGGGTGCGAGAGCGTCAGTATTAAGCGGGGGA
GAATTAGATCGCGATGGGAAAAAATTCGGTTAAGGCCAGGGGGAAAGAAAAAATATAAATTAAAACATAT
AGTATGGGCAAGCAGGGAGCTAGAACGATTCGCAGTTAATCCTGGCCTGTTAGAAACATCAGAAGGCTGT
AGACAAATACTGGGACAGCTACAACCATCCCTTCAGACAGGATCAGAAGAACTTAGATCATTATATAATA
CAGTAGCAACCCTCTATTGTGTGCATCAAAGGATAGAGATAAAAGACACCAAGGAAGCTTTAGACAAGAT
AGAGGAAGAGCAAAACAAAAGTAAGACCACCGCACAGCAAGCGGCCGCTGATCTTCAGACCTGGAGGAGG
AGATATGAGGGACAATTGGAGAAGTGAATTATATAAATATAAAGTAGTAAAAATTGAACCATTAGGAGTA
GCACCCACCAAGGCAAAGAGAAGAGTGGTGCAGAGAGAAAAAAGAGCAGTGGGAATAGGAGCTTTGTTCC
TTGGGTTCTTGGGAGCAGCAGGAAGCACTATGGGCGCAGCGTCAATGACGCTGACGGTACAGGCCAGACA
ATTATTGTCTGGTATAGTGCAGCAGCAGAACAATTTGCTGAGGGCTATTGAGGCGCAACAGCATCTGTTG
CAACTCACAGTCTGGGGCATCAAGCAGCTCCAGGCAAGAATCCTGGCTGTGGAAAGATACCTAAAGGATC
AACAGCTCCTGGGGATTTGGGGTTGCTCTGGAAAACTCATTTGCACCACTGCTGTGCCTTGGAATGCTAG
TTGGAGTAATAAATCTCTGGAACAGATTTGGAATCACACGACCTGGATGGAGTGGGACAGAGAAATTAAC
AATTACACAAGCTTAATACACTCCTTAATTGAAGAATCGCAAAACCAGCAAGAAAAGAATGAACAAGAAT
TATTGGAATTAGATAAATGGGCAAGTTTGTGGAATTGGTTTAACATAACAAATTGGCTGTGGTATATAAA
ATTATTCATAATGATAGTAGGAGGCTTGGTAGGTTTAAGAATAGTTTTTGCTGTACTTTCTATAGTGAAT
AGAGTTAGGCAGGGATATTCACCATTATCGTTTCAGACCCACCTCCCAACCCCGAGGGGACCCTTGCGCC
TTTTCCAAGGCAGCCCTGGGTTTGCGCAGGGACGCGGCTGCTCTGGGCGTGGTTCCGGGAAACGCAGCGG
CGCCGACCCTGGGTCTCGCACATTCTTCACGTCCGTTCGCAGCGTCACCCGGATCTTCGCCGCTACCCTT
GTGGGCCCCCCGGCGACGCTTCCTGCTCCGCCCCTAAGTCGGGAAGGTTCCTTGCGGTTCGCGGCGTGCC
GGACGTGACAAACGGAAGCCGCACGTCTCACTAGTACCCTCGCAGACGGACAGCGCCAGGGAGCAATGGC
AGCGCGCCGACCGCGATGGGCTGTGGCCAATAGCGGCTGCTCAGCAGGGCGCGCCGAGAGCAGCGGCCGG
GAAGGGGCGGTGCGGGAGGCGGGGTGTGGGGCGGTAGTGTGGGCCCTGTTCCTGCCCGCGCGGTGTTCCG
CATTCTGCAAGCCTCCGGAGCGCACGTCGGCAGTCGGCTCCCTCGTTGACCGAATCACCGACCTCTCTCC
CCAGGGGGTACCCAGCTGTCTAGAGAATTCTAGATCTTGAGACAAATGGCAGTATTCATCCACAATTTTA
AAAGAAAAGGGGGGATTGGGGGGTACAGTGCAGGGGAAAGAATAGTAGACATAATAGCAACAGACATACA
AACTAAAGAATTACAAAAACAAATTACAAAAATTCAAAATTTTCGGGTTTATTACAGGGACAGCAGAGAT
CCACTTTGGCGCCGGCTCGAGGGGG
Features (pLannotate 1.2.2; 32 found; start..end, strand, type, name):
     65..368     +  enhancer       CMV enhancer: human cytomegalovirus immediate early enhancer
    369..572     +  promoter       CMV promoter: human cytomegalovirus (CMV) immediate early promoter
    595..619     +  protein_bind   attB1: mutant version of attB; recombination site for the Gateway® BP reaction BP Clonase™
    868..1410    +  CDS            mScarlet (fragment): mScarlet is a basic (constitutively fluorescent) red fluorescent protein published in 2016, derived from synthetic construct. It has moderate acid sensitivity.
   1429..1453    -  protein_bind   attB2: mutant version of attB; recombination site for the Gateway® BP reaction BP Clonase™
   1455..1496    +  CDS            V5 tag: epitope tag from simian virus 5
   1535..2095    +  misc_feature   IRES: internal ribosome entry site (IRES) of the encephalomyocarditis virus (EMCV)
   2098..2817    +  CDS            EGFP: the original enhanced GFP (Yang et al., 1996) mammalian codon-optimized
   2841..3429    +  misc_feature   WPRE: woodchuck hepatitis virus posttranscriptional regulatory element
   3480..3499    +  misc_feature   cPPT/CTS (fragment): central polypurine tract and central termination sequence of HIV-1
   3501..3734    +  LTR            3' LTR (ΔU3): self-inactivating 3' long terminal repeat (LTR) from HIV-1
   3812..3933    +  polyA_signal   SV40 poly(A) signal: SV40 polyadenylation signal
   3973..4108    +  rep_origin     SV40 ori: SV40 origin of replication
   4129..4147    -  promoter       T7 promoter: promoter for bacteriophage T7 RNA polymerase
   4155..4310    +  CDS            lacZα (fragment): LacZα fragment of β-galactosidase; lacZ fragment
   4315..4743    +  rep_origin     f1 ori (sequence partly withheld): f1 bacteriophage origin of replication; arrow indicates direction of (+) strand synthesis
   4796..4900    +  promoter       AmpR promoter: bla
   4901..5761    +  CDS            AmpR: β-lactamase; bla; confers resistance to ampicillin, carbenicillin, and related antibiotics
   5932..6520    +  rep_origin     ori: high-copy-number ColE1/pMB1/pBR322/pUC origin of replication
   6703..6795    +  CDS            lacI (fragment): lac repressor; lacI; The lac repressor binds to the lac operator to inhibit transcription in E. coli. This inhibition can be relieved by adding lactose or isopropyl-β-D-thiogalactopyranoside (IPTG).
   6808..6829    +  protein_bind   CAP binding site: CAP binding activates transcription in the presence of cAMP. E. coli catabolite activator protein
   6844..6874    +  promoter       lac promoter: promoter for the E. coli lac operon
   6882..6898    +  protein_bind   lac operator: The lac repressor binds to the lac operator to inhibit transcription in E. coli. This inhibition can be relieved by adding lactose or isopropyl-β-D-thiogalactopyranoside (IPTG). lac repressor encoded by lacI
   6943..6961    +  promoter       T3 promoter: promoter for bacteriophage T3 RNA polymerase
   6989..7215    +  promoter       RSV promoter: Rous sarcoma virus enhancer/promoter
   7216..7396    +  LTR            5' LTR (truncated): truncated 5' long terminal repeat (LTR) from HIV-1
   7443..7568    +  misc_feature   HIV-1 Ψ: packaging signal of human immunodeficiency virus type 1
   7552..7915    +  CDS            HIV-1 gag (fragment): gag protein from human immunodeficiency virus 1; gag
   8061..8294    +  misc_feature   RRE: The Rev response element (RRE) of HIV-1 allows for Rev-dependent mRNA export from the nucleus to the cytoplasm.
   8671..8697    +  CDS            Rev (fragment): human immunodeficiency virus 1 (HIV-1) Rev protein; rev; enhances nuclear export of unspliced and incompletely spliced viral mRNAs
   8698..9198    +  promoter       hPGK promoter: human phosphoglycerate kinase 1 promoter
   9260..9377    +  misc_feature   cPPT/CTS: central polypurine tract and central termination sequence of HIV-1
