[The description below was written by a language model from this plasmid's Addgene catalogue record and pLannotate feature annotations shown in this document.]
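Description:
pAC10038_pLX-LZB_NpuDnaE(C)-mScarlet(insCys;52-232)-IRES-GFP is a third-generation-style, self-inactivating HIV-1 lentiviral vector for mammalian expression. It was made by Gateway recombination into a pLX-DEST-IRES-EGFP destination backbone. It is propagated in E. coli through a high-copy ColE1/pUC origin with ampicillin resistance, and it also carries an f1 origin and an SV40 origin. The viral portion comprises an RSV promoter fused to a truncated 5' LTR, so that genomic RNA can be transcribed without Tat. This is followed by the Ψ packaging signal with a partial gag sequence, the RRE for Rev-dependent nuclear export, cPPT/CTS, WPRE and a ΔU3 3' LTR, then an SV40 polyadenylation signal. An hPGK promoter is annotated upstream of the cPPT, but the record does not indicate what it drives.

The payload sits between attB1 and attB2, downstream of the CMV enhancer/promoter. It is a synthetic open reading frame that, according to its name, joins a leucine zipper segment (LZB) and the C-terminal half of the Npu DnaE split intein to residues 52–232 of mScarlet, with an inserted cysteine. Only the mScarlet fragment is detected in the annotation; the zipper and intein presumably occupy the unannotated stretch before it. A V5 tag sequence lies just past attB2, and whether it is translated in frame is not stated. An EMCV IRES then directs EGFP translation from the same transcript, which marks transduced cells. The construct belongs to a split selectable marker system. This half should yield red fluorescence only when a partner vector supplies the complementary N-terminal mScarlet–intein fragment and protein trans-splicing rebuilds intact mScarlet. Reconstituted red fluorescence would thus identify cells that received both vectors.
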