Addgene plasmid #122761: pAC10038_pLX-LZB_NpuDnaE(C)-mScarlet(insCys;52-232)-IRES-GFP
Purpose: Plasmid 38:Lentiviral vector encoding LZB_NpuDnaE(C)-mScarlet(insCys;52-232)and EGFP
Depositing lab: Albert Cheng. Publication: Split Selectable Markers. Jillette N, Du M, Cheng AW. bioRxiv 452979 10.1101/452979.
Backbone
  Vector backbone: pAC10095_pLX-DEST-IRES-EGFP (Addgene# 122815)
  Vector type: Mammalian Expression, Lentiviral
  Selectable markers: LZB_NpuDnaE(C)-mScarlet(insCys;52-232)
Growth in bacteria
  Bacterial resistance: Ampicillin, 100 μg/mL
  Growth temperature: 30°C
  Growth strain: NEB Stable
  Copy number: Unknown
Gene/Insert
  Gene/Insert name: LZB_NpuDnaE(C)-mScarlet(insCys;52-232)
  Species: Synthetic
  Cloning method: Gateway Cloning
  Sequencing primers: 5′ CMV-Forward; 3′ IRES-R
Terms and licenses: Academic/Nonprofit Terms; Industry Terms: Not Available to Industry
Depositor comments: Please visit https://www.biorxiv.org/content/10.1101/452979v2 for BioRxiv preprint.
How to cite: pAC10038_pLX-LZB_NpuDnaE(C)-mScarlet(insCys;52-232)-IRES-GFP was a gift from Albert Cheng (Addgene plasmid # 122761)
